>Addgene plasmid #77068 | SLK gRNA (BRDN0001147519) | addgene full sequence | sequence record 187054 | Addgene Assembled Sequence
CCCGGGTGCAAAGATGGATAAAGTTTTAAACAGAGAGGAATCTTTGCAGCTAATGGACCTTCTAGGTCTT
GAAAGGAGTGGGAATTGGCTCCGGTGCCCGTCAGTGGGCAGAGCGCACATCGCCCACAGTCCCCGAGAAG
TTGGGGGGAGGGGTCGGCAATTGATCCGGTGCCTAGAGAAGGTGGCGCGGGGTAAACTGGGAAAGTGATG
TCGTGTACTGGCTCCGCCTTTTTCCCGAGGGTGGGGGAGAACCGTATATAAGTGCAGTAGTCGCCGTGAA
CGTTCTTTTTCGCAACGGGTTTGCCGCCAGAACACAGGTAAGTGCCGTGTGTGGTTCCCGCGGGCCTGGC
CTCTTTACGGGTTATGGCCCTTGCGTGCCTTGAATTACTTCCACCTGGCTGCAGTACGTGATTCTTGATC
CCGAGCTTCGGGTTGGAAGTGGGTGGGAGAGTTCGAGGCCTTGCGCTTAAGGAGCCCCTTCGCCTCGTGC
TTGAGTTGAGGCCTGGCCTGGGCGCTGGGGCCGCCGCGTGCGAATCTGGTGGCACCTTCGCGCCTGTCTC
GCTGCTTTCGATAAGTCTCTAGCCATTTAAAATTTTTGATGACCTGCTGCGACGCTTTTTTTCTGGCAAG
ATAGTCTTGTAAATGCGGGCCAAGATCTGCACACTGGTATTTCGGTTTTTGGGGCCGCGGGCGGCGACGG
GGCCCGTGCGTCCCAGCGCACATGTTCGGCGAGGCGGGGCCTGCGAGCGCGGCCACCGAGAATCGGACGG
GGGTAGTCTCAAGCTGGCCGGCCTGCTCTGGTGCCTGGCCTCGCGCCGCCGTGTATCGCCCCGCCCTGGG
CGGCAAGGCTGGCCCGGTCGGCACCAGTTGCGTGAGCGGAAAGATGGCCGCTTCCCGGCCCTGCTGCAGG
GAGCTCAAAATGGAGGACGCGGCGCTCGGGAGAGCGGGCGGGTGAGTCACCCACACAAAGGAAAAGGGCC
TTTCCGTCCTCAGCCGTCGCTTCATGTGACTCCACGGAGTACCGGGCGCCGTCCAGGCACCTCGATTAGT
TCTCGAGCTTTTGGAGTACGTCGTCTTTAGGTTGGGGGGAGGGGTTTTATGCGATGGAGTTTCCCCACAC
TGAGTGGGTGGAGACTGAAGTTAGGCCAGCTTGGCACTTGATGTAATTCTCCTTGGAATTTGCCCTTTTT
GAGTTTGGATCTTGGTTCATTCTCAAGCCTCAGACAGTGGTTCAAAGTTTTTTTCTTCCATTTCAGGTGT
CGTGACGTACGGCCACCATGACCGAGTACAAGCCCACGGTGCGCCTCGCCACCCGCGACGACGTCCCCAG
GGCCGTACGCACCCTCGCCGCCGCGTTCGCCGACTACCCCGCCACGCGCCACACCGTCGATCCGGACCGC
CACATCGAGCGGGTCACCGAGCTGCAAGAACTCTTCCTCACGCGCGTCGGGCTCGACATCGGCAAGGTGT
GGGTCGCGGACGACGGCGCCGCCGTGGCGGTCTGGACCACGCCGGAGAGCGTCGAAGCGGGGGCGGTGTT
CGCCGAGATCGGCCCGCGCATGGCCGAGTTGAGCGGTTCCCGGCTGGCCGCGCAGCAACAGATGGAAGGC
CTCCTGGCGCCGCACCGGCCCAAGGAGCCCGCGTGGTTCCTGGCCACCGTCGGAGTCTCGCCCGACCACC
AGGGCAAGGGTCTGGGCAGCGCCGTCGTGCTCCCCGGAGTGGAGGCGGCCGAGCGCGCCGGGGTGCCCGC
CTTCCTGGAGACCTCCGCGCCCCGCAACCTCCCCTTCTACGAGCGGCTCGGCTTCACCGTCACCGCCGAC
GTCGAGGTGCCCGAAGGACCGCGCACCTGGTGCATGACCCGCAAGCCCGGTGCCTGAACGCGTTAAGTCG
ACAATCAACCTCTGGATTACAAAATTTGTGAAAGATTGACTGGTATTCTTAACTATGTTGCTCCTTTTAC
GCTATGTGGATACGCTGCTTTAATGCCTTTGTATCATGCTATTGCTTCCCGTATGGCTTTCATTTTCTCC
TCCTTGTATAAATCCTGGTTGCTGTCTCTTTATGAGGAGTTGTGGCCCGTTGTCAGGCAACGTGGCGTGG
TGTGCACTGTGTTTGCTGACGCAACCCCCACTGGTTGGGGCATTGCCACCACCTGTCAGCTCCTTTCCGG
GACTTTCGCTTTCCCCCTCCCTATTGCCACGGCGGAACTCATCGCCGCCTGCCTTGCCCGCTGCTGGACA
GGGGCTCGGCTGTTGGGCACTGACAATTCCGTGGTGTTGTCGGGGAAATCATCGTCCTTTCCTTGGCTGC
TCGCCTGTGTTGCCACCTGGATTCTGCGCGGGACGTCCTTCTGCTACGTCCCTTCGGCCCTCAATCCAGC
GGACCTTCCTTCCCGCGGCCTGCTGCCGGCTCTGCGGCCTCTTCCGCGTCTTCGCCTTCGCCCTCAGACG
AGTCGGATCTCCCTTTGGGCCGCCTCCCCGCGTCGACTTTAAGACCAATGACTTACAAGGCAGCTGTAGA
TCTTAGCCACTTTTTAAAAGAAAAGGGGGGACTGGAAGGGCTAATTCACTCCCAACGAAGACAAGATCTG
CTTTTTGCTTGTACTGGGTCTCTCTGGTTAGACCAGATCTGAGCCTGGGAGCTCTCTGGCTAACTAGGGA
ACCCACTGCTTAAGCCTCAATAAAGCTTGCCTTGAGTGCTTCAAGTAGTGTGTGCCCGTCTGTTGTGTGA
CTCTGGTAACTAGAGATCCCTCAGACCCTTTTAGTCAGTGTGGAAAATCTCTAGCAGTACGTATAGTAGT
TCATGTCATCTTATTATTCAGTATTTATAACTTGCAAAGAAATGAATATCAGAGAGTGAGAGGAACTTGT
TTATTGCAGCTTATAATGGTTACAAATAAAGCAATAGCATCACAAATTTCACAAATAAAGCATTTTTTTC
ACTGCATTCTAGTTGTGGTTTGTCCAAACTCATCAATGTATCTTATCATGTCTGGCTCTAGCTATCCCGC
CCCTAACTCCGCCCATCCCGCCCCTAACTCCGCCCAGTTCCGCCCATTCTCCGCCCCATGGCTGACTAAT
TTTTTTTATTTATGCAGAGGCCGAGGCCGCCTCGGCCTCTGAGCTATTCCAGAAGTAGTGAGGAGGCTTT
TTTGGAGGCCTAGGGACGTACCCAATTCGCCCTATAGTGAGTCGTATTACGCGCGCTCACTGGCCGTCGT
TTTACAACGTCGTGACTGGGAAAACCCTGGCGTTACCCAACTTAATCGCCTTGCAGCACATCCCCCTTTC
GCCAGCTGGCGTAATAGCGAAGAGGCCCGCACCGATCGCCCTTCCCAACAGTTGCGCAGCCTGAATGGCG
AATGGG
[124 nt withheld, positions 3367-3490]
C
[91 nt withheld, positions 3492-3582]
A
[49 nt withheld, positions 3584-3632]
CCTTTGACGTTGGAGTCCACGTTCTTT
[37 nt withheld, positions 3660-3696]
ACCCTATCTCGGTCTATTCTTTTGATTTATAAGGGATTTTGCCGATTTCGGCCTATTGGTTAAAAAATGA
GCTGATTTAACAAAAATTTAACGCGAATTTTAACAAAATATTAACGCTTACAATTTAGGTGGCACTTTTC
GGGGAAATGTGCGCGGAACCCCTATTTGTTTATTTTTCTAAATACATTCAAATATGTATCCGCTCATGAG
ACAATAACCCTGATAAATGCTTCAATAATATTGAAAAAGGAAGAGTATGAGTATTCAACATTTCCGTGTC
GCCCTTATTCCCTTTTTTGCGGCATTTTGCCTTCCTGTTTTTGCTCACCCAGAAACGCTGGTGAAAGTAA
AAGATGCTGAAGATCAGTTGGGTGCACGAGTGGGTTACATCGAACTGGATCTCAACAGCGGTAAGATCCT
TGAGAGTTTTCGCCCCGAAGAACGTTTTCCAATGATGAGCACTTTTAAAGTTCTGCTATGTGGCGCGGTA
TTATCCCGTATTGACGCCGGGCAAGAGCAACTCGGTCGCCGCATACACTATTCTCAGAATGACTTGGTTG
AGTACTCACCAGTCACAGAAAAGCATCTTACGGATGGCATGACAGTAAGAGAATTATGCAGTGCTGCCAT
AACCATGAGTGATAACACTGCGGCCAACTTACTTCTGACAACGATCGGAGGACCGAAGGAGCTAACCGCT
TTTTTGCACAACATGGGGGATCATGTAACTCGCCTTGATCGTTGGGAACCGGAGCTGAATGAAGCCATAC
CAAACGACGAGCGTGACACCACGATGCCTGTAGCAATGGCAACAACGTTGCGCAAACTATTAACTGGCGA
ACTACTTACTCTAGCTTCCCGGCAACAATTAATAGACTGGATGGAGGCGGATAAAGTTGCAGGACCACTT
CTGCGCTCGGCCCTTCCGGCTGGCTGGTTTATTGCTGATAAATCTGGAGCCGGTGAGCGTGGGTCTCGCG
GTATCATTGCAGCACTGGGGCCAGATGGTAAGCCCTCCCGTATCGTAGTTATCTACACGACGGGGAGTCA
GGCAACTATGGATGAACGAAATAGACAGATCGCTGAGATAGGTGCCTCACTGATTAAGCATTGGTAACTG
TCAGACCAAGTTTACTCATATATACTTTAGATTGATTTAAAACTTCATTTTTAATTTAAAAGGATCTAGG
TGAAGATCCTTTTTGATAATCTCATGACCAAAATCCCTTAACGTGAGTTTTCGTTCCACTGAGCGTCAGA
CCCCGTAGAAAAGATCAAAGGATCTTCTTGAGATCCTTTTTTTCTGCGCGTAATCTGCTGCTTGCAAACA
AAAAAACCACCGCTACCAGCGGTGGTTTGTTTGCCGGATCAAGAGCTACCAACTCTTTTTCCGAAGGTAA
CTGGCTTCAGCAGAGCGCAGATACCAAATACTGTTCTTCTAGTGTAGCCGTAGTTAGGCCACCACTTCAA
GAACTCTGTAGCACCGCCTACATACCTCGCTCTGCTAATCCTGTTACCAGTGGCTGCTGCCAGTGGCGAT
AAGTCGTGTCTTACCGGGTTGGACTCAAGACGATAGTTACCGGATAAGGCGCAGCGGTCGGGCTGAACGG
GGGGTTCGTGCACACAGCCCAGCTTGGAGCGAACGACCTACACCGAACTGAGATACCTACAGCGTGAGCT
ATGAGAAAGCGCCACGCTTCCCGAAGGGAGAAAGGCGGACAGGTATCCGGTAAGCGGCAGGGTCGGAACA
GGAGAGCGCACGAGGGAGCTTCCAGGGGGAAACGCCTGGTATCTTTATAGTCCTGTCGGGTTTCGCCACC
TCTGACTTGAGCGTCGATTTTTGTGATGCTCGTCAGGGGGGCGGAGCCTATGGAAAAACGCCAGCAACGC
GGCCTTTTTACGGTTCCTGGCCTTTTGCTGGCCTTTTGCTCACATGTTCTTTCCTGCGTTATCCCCTGAT
TCTGTGGATAACCGTATTACCGCCTTTGAGTGAGCTGATACCGCTCGCCGCAGCCGAACGACCGAGCGCA
GCGAGTCAGTGAGCGAGGAAGCGGAAGAGCGCCCAATACGCAAACCGCCTCTCCCCGCGCGTTGGCCGAT
TCATTAATGCAGCTGGCACGACAGGTTTCCCGACTGGAAAGCGGGCAGTGAGCGCAACGCAATTAATGTG
AGTTAGCTCACTCATTAGGCACCCCAGGCTTTACACTTTATGCTTCCGGCTCGTATGTTGTGTGGAATTG
TGAGCGGATAACAATTTCACACAGGAAACAGCTATGACCATGATTACGCCAAGCGCGCAATTAACCCTCA
CTAAAGGGAACAAAAGCTGGAGCTGCAAGCTTAATGTAGTCTTATGCAATACTCTTGTAGTCTTGCAACA
TGGTAACGATGAGTTAGCAACATGCCTTACAAGGAGAGAAAAAGCACCGTGCATGCCGATTGGTGGAAGT
AAGGTGGTACGATCGTGCCTTATTAGGAAGGCAACAGACGGGTCTGACATGGATTGGACGAACCACTGAA
TTGCCGCATTGCAGAGATATTGTATTTAAGTGCCTAGCTCGATACATAAACGGGTCTCTCTGGTTAGACC
AGATCTGAGCCTGGGAGCTCTCTGGCTAACTAGGGAACCCACTGCTTAAGCCTCAATAAAGCTTGCCTTG
AGTGCTTCAAGTAGTGTGTGCCCGTCTGTTGTGTGACTCTGGTAACTAGAGATCCCTCAGACCCTTTTAG
TCAGTGTGGAAAATCTCTAGCAGTGGCGCCCGAACAGGGACTTGAAAGCGAAAGGGAAACCAGAGGAGCT
CTCTCGACGCAGGACTCGGCTTGCTGAAGCGCGCACGGCAAGAGGCGAGGGGCGGCGACTGGTGAGTACG
CCAAAAATTTTGACTAGCGGAGGCTAGAAGGAGAGAGATGGGTGCGAGAGCGTCAGTATTAAGCGGGGGA
GAATTAGATCGCGATGGGAAAAAATTCGGTTAAGGCCAGGGGGAAAGAAAAAATATAAATTAAAACATAT
AGTATGGGCAAGCAGGGAGCTAGAACGATTCGCAGTTAATCCTGGCCTGTTAGAAACATCAGAAGGCTGT
AGACAAATACTGGGACAGCTACAACCATCCCTTCAGACAGGATCAGAAGAACTTAGATCATTATATAATA
CAGTAGCAACCCTCTATTGTGTGCATCAAAGGATAGAGATAAAAGACACCAAGGAAGCTTTAGACAAGAT
AGAGGAAGAGCAAAACAAAAGTAAGACCACCGCACAGCAAGCGGCCGCTGATCTTCAGACCTGGAGGAGG
AGATATGAGGGACAATTGGAGAAGTGAATTATATAAATATAAAGTAGTAAAAATTGAACCATTAGGAGTA
GCACCCACCAAGGCAAAGAGAAGAGTGGTGCAGAGAGAAAAAAGAGCAGTGGGAATAGGAGCTTTGTTCC
TTGGGTTCTTGGGAGCAGCAGGAAGCACTATGGGCGCAGCGTCAATGACGCTGACGGTACAGGCCAGACA
ATTATTGTCTGGTATAGTGCAGCAGCAGAACAATTTGCTGAGGGCTATTGAGGCGCAACAGCATCTGTTG
CAACTCACAGTCTGGGGCATCAAGCAGCTCCAGGCAAGAATCCTGGCTGTGGAAAGATACCTAAAGGATC
AACAGCTCCTGGGGATTTGGGGTTGCTCTGGAAAACTCATTTGCACCACTGCTGTGCCTTGGAATGCTAG
TTGGAGTAATAAATCTCTGGAACAGATTTGGAATCACACGACCTGGATGGAGTGGGACAGAGAAATTAAC
AATTACACAAGCTTAATACACTCCTTAATTGAAGAATCGCAAAACCAGCAAGAAAAGAATGAACAAGAAT
TATTGGAATTAGATAAATGGGCAAGTTTGTGGAATTGGTTTAACATAACAAATTGGCTGTGGTATATAAA
ATTATTCATAATGATAGTAGGAGGCTTGGTAGGTTTAAGAATAGTTTTTGCTGTACTTTCTATAGTGAAT
AGAGTTAGGCAGGGATATTCACCATTATCGTTTCAGACCCACCTCCCAACCCCGAGGGGACCCAGAGAGG
GCCTATTTCCCATGATTCCTTCATATTTGCATATACGATACAAGGCTGTTAGAGAGATAATTAGAATTAA
TTTGACTGTAAACACAAAGATATTAGTACAAAATACGTGACGTAGAAAGTAATAATTTCTTGGGTAGTTT
GCAGTTTTAAAATTATGTTTTAAAATGGACTATCATATGCTTACCGTAACTTGAAAGTATTTCGATTTCT
TGGCTTTATATATCTTGTGGAAAGGACGAAACACCGAGGATACGCAGAGTAATGATGTTTTAGAGCTAGA
AATAGCAAGTTAAAATAAGGCTAGTCCGTTATCAACTTGAAAAAGTGGCACCGAGTCGGTGCTTTTTTAA
GCTTGGCGTAACTAGATCTTGAGACAAATGGCAGTATTCATCCACAATTTTAAAAGAAAAGGGGGGATTG
GGGGGTACAGTGCAGGGGAAAGAATAGTAGACATAATAGCAACAGACATACAAACTAAAGAATTACAAAA
ACAAATTACAAAAATTCAAAATTTTCGGGTTTATTACAGGGACAGCAGAGATCCACTTTGGCGCCGGCTC
GAGGGGG
Features (pLannotate 1.2.2; 29 found; start..end, strand, type, name):
     14..80      +  CDS            small t antigen (fragment): SV40 (simian virus 40) small t antigen
    106..317     +  promoter       EF-1α core promoter: core promoter for human elongation factor EF-1α
    318..1256    +  intron         EF-1α intron A: intron upstream of the start codon of human EF-1α
   1278..1877    +  CDS            PuroR (fragment): puromycin N-acetyltransferase; pac from Streptomyces; confers resistance to puromycin
   1893..2481    +  misc_feature   WPRE: woodchuck hepatitis virus posttranscriptional regulatory element
   2532..2551    +  misc_feature   cPPT/CTS (fragment): central polypurine tract and central termination sequence of HIV-1
   2553..2786    +  LTR            3' LTR (ΔU3): self-inactivating 3' long terminal repeat (LTR) from HIV-1
   2864..2985    +  polyA_signal   SV40 poly(A) signal: SV40 polyadenylation signal
   3025..3160    +  rep_origin     SV40 ori: SV40 origin of replication
   3181..3199    -  promoter       T7 promoter: promoter for bacteriophage T7 RNA polymerase
   3207..3362    +  CDS            lacZα (fragment): LacZα fragment of β-galactosidase; lacZ fragment
   3367..3795    +  rep_origin     f1 ori (sequence partly withheld): f1 bacteriophage origin of replication; arrow indicates direction of (+) strand synthesis
   3848..3952    +  promoter       AmpR promoter: bla
   3953..4813    +  CDS            AmpR: β-lactamase; bla; confers resistance to ampicillin, carbenicillin, and related antibiotics
   4984..5572    +  rep_origin     ori: high-copy-number ColE1/pMB1/pBR322/pUC origin of replication
   5755..5847    +  CDS            lacI (fragment): lac repressor; lacI; The lac repressor binds to the lac operator to inhibit transcription in E. coli. This inhibition can be relieved by adding lactose or isopropyl-β-D-thiogalactopyranoside (IPTG).
   5860..5881    +  protein_bind   CAP binding site: CAP binding activates transcription in the presence of cAMP. E. coli catabolite activator protein
   5896..5926    +  promoter       lac promoter: promoter for the E. coli lac operon
   5934..5950    +  protein_bind   lac operator: The lac repressor binds to the lac operator to inhibit transcription in E. coli. This inhibition can be relieved by adding lactose or isopropyl-β-D-thiogalactopyranoside (IPTG). lac repressor encoded by lacI
   5995..6013    +  promoter       T3 promoter: promoter for bacteriophage T3 RNA polymerase
   6041..6267    +  promoter       RSV promoter: Rous sarcoma virus enhancer/promoter
   6268..6448    +  LTR            5' LTR (truncated): truncated 5' long terminal repeat (LTR) from HIV-1
   6495..6620    +  misc_feature   HIV-1 Ψ: packaging signal of human immunodeficiency virus type 1
   6604..6967    +  CDS            HIV-1 gag (fragment): gag protein from human immunodeficiency virus 1; gag
   7113..7346    +  misc_feature   RRE: The Rev response element (RRE) of HIV-1 allows for Rev-dependent mRNA export from the nucleus to the cytoplasm.
   7723..7749    +  CDS            Rev (fragment): human immunodeficiency virus 1 (HIV-1) Rev protein; rev; enhances nuclear export of unspliced and incompletely spliced viral mRNAs
   7753..7993    +  promoter       U6 promoter: RNA polymerase III promoter for human U6 snRNA
   8023..8098    +  misc_RNA       gRNA scaffold: guide RNA scaffold for the Streptococcus pyogenes CRISPR/Cas9 system
   8154..8271    +  misc_feature   cPPT/CTS: central polypurine tract and central termination sequence of HIV-1
