[The description below was written by a language model from this plasmid's Addgene catalogue record and pLannotate feature annotations shown in this document.]
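Description:
SLK gRNA (BRDN0001147519) is a third-generation lentiviral CRISPR guide plasmid built on the lentiGuide-Puro backbone and carrying a single guide RNA directed against human SLK, a kinase gene also known as LOSK or STK2. The assembled sequence is about 8.3 kb. In bacteria it is maintained through a high-copy ColE1/pUC-type origin with ampicillin selection from the β-lactamase gene. An f1 origin and remnants of a lac/T7/T3 cloning region are also annotated in the backbone.

The lentiviral transfer cassette begins with an RSV promoter fused to a truncated HIV-1 5' LTR, which drives genomic RNA production in packaging cells without Tat. This is followed by the Ψ packaging signal with a partial gag sequence, and the Rev response element for Rev-dependent nuclear export. The human U6 RNA polymerase III promoter then drives the SLK-targeting spacer joined to the Streptococcus pyogenes Cas9 guide scaffold. A cPPT/CTS element that aids nuclear import of the proviral DNA follows. Downstream, the EF-1α core promoter with its intron A expresses puromycin N-acetyltransferase for selection of transduced mammalian cells, and a WPRE enhances transcript expression. The cassette ends in a self-inactivating ΔU3 3' LTR, with an SV40 polyadenylation signal and SV40 origin beyond it.

The plasmid does not encode Cas9, so it is intended for use with a separate Cas9 lentivector or in cells that already express Cas9. The guide was designed against two SLK reference transcripts and belongs to a human kinome gRNA collection, making it suited to knockout of SLK in individual experiments.
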