Addgene plasmid #77068: SLK gRNA (BRDN0001147519)
Purpose: 3rd generation lentiviral gRNA plasmid targeting human SLK
Depositing lab: John Doench & David Root. Depositing organization: Broad Institute. Publication: Optimized sgRNA design to maximize activity and minimize off-target effects of CRISPR-Cas9. Doench JG, Fusi N, Sullender M, Hegde M, Vaimberg EW, Donovan KF, Smith I, Tothova Z, Wilen C, Orchard R, Virgin HW, Listgarten J, Root DE. Nat Biotechnol. 2016 Jan 18. doi: 10.1038/nbt.3437. PubMed 26780180.
Backbone
  Vector backbone: lentiGuide-Puro
  Backbone manufacturer: Zhang Lab (Addgene plasmid # 52963)
  Vector type: Mammalian Expression, Lentiviral, CRISPR
  Selectable markers: Puromycin
Growth in bacteria
  Bacterial resistance: Ampicillin, 100 μg/mL
  Growth temperature: 37°C
  Growth strain: DH5alpha
  Copy number: High Copy
Gene/Insert
  Gene/Insert name: SLK (alt names: SLK; NM_001304743.1)
  gRNA/shRNA sequence: AGGATACGCAGAGTAATGAT
  Species: H. sapiens (human)
  Entrez Gene: SLK (a.k.a. LOSK, STK2, bA16H23.1, se20-9)
  Promoter: hU6
  Cloning method: Unknown
  Sequencing primers: 5′ U6-F; 3′ pS2-R
Terms and licenses: Academic/Nonprofit Terms; Industry Terms: Not Available to Industry
Depositor comments: The gRNA was designed to target the following Genbank reference sequence(s): NM_001304743.1,NM_014720.3. Note that this plasmid does NOT contain Cas9. It should be used in conjunction with lentiCas9-Blast (Addgene #52962) or otherwise with cell lines already expressing Cas9. Browse the full kinome gRNA library at http://www.addgene.org/pooled-library/broadgpp-human-kinome/ or visit http://www.broadinstitute.org/rnai/public/ for detailed protocols and information.
How to cite: SLK gRNA (BRDN0001147519) was a gift from John Doench & David Root (Addgene plasmid # 77068 ; http://n2t.net/addgene:77068 ; RRID:Addgene_77068)
