>Addgene plasmid #77068 | SLK gRNA (BRDN0001147519) | depositor partial sequence | sequence record 144528 | Target Sequence
AGGATACGCAGAGTAATGAT
