>Addgene plasmid #77068 | SLK gRNA (BRDN0001147519) | addgene partial sequence | sequence record 187053 | hU6-F
AGAAAGTAATAATTTCTTGGGTAGTTTGCAGTTTTAAAATTATGTTTTAAAATGGACTATCATATGCTTA
CCGTAACTTGAAAGTATTTCGATTTCTTGGCTTTATATATCTTGTGGAAAGGACGAAACACCGAGGATAC
GCAGAGTAATGATGTTTTAGAGCTAGAAATAGCAAGTTAAAATAAGGCTAGTCCGTTATCAACTTGAAAA
AGTGGCACCGAGTCGGTGCTTTTTTAAGCTTGGCGTAACTAGATCTTGAGACAAATGGCAGTATTCATCC
ACAATTTTAAAAGAAAAGGGGGGATTGGGGGGTACAGTGCAGGGGAAAGAATAGTAGACATAATAGCAAC
AGACATACAAACTAAAGAATTACAAAAACAAATTACAAAAATTCAAAATTTTCGGGTTTATTACAGGGAC
AGCAGAGATCCACTTTGGCGCCGGCTCGAGGGGGCCCGGGTGCAAAGATGGATAAAGTTTTAAACAGAGA
GGAATCTTTGCAGCTAATGGACCTTCTAGGTCTTGAAAGGAGTGGGAATTGGCTCCGGTGCCCGTCAGTG
GGCAGAGCGC
